Addgene plasmid #118301: GFP-PKI nls
Purpose: Expression of PKIa
Depositing lab: Philip Stork. Depositing organization: Oregon Health & Science University. Publication: Hormonal control of insulin-like growth factor I gene transcription in human osteoblasts: dual actions of cAMP-dependent protein kinase on CCAAT/enhancer-binding protein delta. Billiard J, Grewal SS, Lukaesko L, Stork PJ, Rotwein P. J Biol Chem. 2001 Aug 17;276(33):31238-46. doi: 10.1074/jbc.M103634200. Epub 2001 Jun 4. PubMed 11390399.
Backbone
  Vector backbone: peGFP-C1
  Backbone manufacturer: clontech
  Vector type: Mammalian Expression
Growth in bacteria
  Bacterial resistance: Kanamycin, 50 μg/mL
  Growth temperature: 37°C
  Growth strain: DH5alpha
  Copy number: High Copy
Gene/Insert
  Gene/Insert name: PKI nls (aa 2-36) (alt name: protein kinase inhibitor peptide)
  Species: H. sapiens (human)
  Insert size (bp): 170
  Mutation: inserting 2xnls
  Tag / fusion protein: GFP (N terminal on backbone); Flag (N terminal on backbone)
  Cloning method: Restriction Enzyme; 5′ cloning site EcoRI (unknown if destroyed); 3′ cloning site XbaI (unknown if destroyed)
  Sequencing primers: 5′ CMV
Terms and licenses: Academic/Nonprofit Terms; Industry Terms: Not Available to Industry
Depositor comments: PKI constructs were subcloned into pEGFP containing Flag epitope with EcoRI and XbaI (see map).
How to cite: GFP-PKI nls was a gift from Philip Stork (Addgene plasmid # 118301 ; http://n2t.net/addgene:118301 ; RRID:Addgene_118301)
