[The description below was written by a language model from this plasmid's Addgene catalogue record and pLannotate feature annotations shown in this document.]
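Description:
GFP-PKI nls is a mammalian expression plasmid built on the Clontech pEGFP-C1 backbone that produces a nuclear-targeted, fluorescently tagged fragment of the protein kinase inhibitor peptide PKIα. The human CMV immediate-early enhancer and promoter drive a single open reading frame that begins with EGFP, continues through a remnant of the multiple cloning site into FLAG epitope sequence (annotated as two adjacent partial FLAG matches), and then encodes residues 2–36 of PKI. The catalogue lists the insert as human; the automated annotation matches it to the bovine PKIA entry, presumably because of sequence similarity. Downstream of the PKI segment is a region matching SV40 large T antigen, which corresponds to the two nuclear localization signals the depositor reports adding. The transcript ends at the SV40 polyadenylation signal. The insert was subcloned between EcoRI and XbaI sites of a FLAG-containing pEGFP derivative.

The plasmid replicates at high copy in E. coli from a pUC-type ColE1 origin and also carries an f1 origin. A single NeoR/KanR cassette sits behind tandem bacterial (bla) and SV40 early promoters and ends in the HSV TK polyadenylation signal, giving kanamycin resistance in bacteria and G418 selection in mammalian cells. Short fragment hits to RSF ori, ble and the bGH poly(A) signal are probably annotation artefacts of backbone sequence rather than functional parts.

PKI is a potent competitive inhibitor of the catalytic subunit of cAMP-dependent protein kinase. Residues 2–36 include the inhibitory region, and the added NLS should concentrate the fusion in the nucleus. The stated purpose is simply expression of PKIα. The design suits selective inhibition of nuclear PKA activity in transfected cells, with GFP fluorescence and FLAG allowing localization and detection.
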