Features (pLannotate 1.2.2; 18 found; start..end, strand, type, name):
      1..57      +  rep_origin     RSF ori (fragment): Plasmids containing the RSF 1030 origin of replication can be propagated in E. coli cells that contain additional plasmids with compatible origins.
    125..428     +  enhancer       CMV enhancer: human cytomegalovirus immediate early enhancer
    429..632     +  promoter       CMV promoter: human cytomegalovirus (CMV) immediate early promoter
    677..1393    +  CDS            EGFP: EGFP is a basic (constitutively fluorescent) green fluorescent protein published in 1996, derived from Aequorea victoria. It is reported to be a rapidly-maturing weak dimer with moderate acid sensitivity.
   1394..1412    +  misc_feature   MCS (fragment): multiple cloning site
   1421..1441    +  CDS            FLAG (fragment): FLAG® epitope tag, followed by an enterokinase cleavage site
   1445..1465    +  CDS            FLAG (fragment): FLAG® epitope tag, followed by an enterokinase cleavage site
   1472..1579    +  CDS            PKIA (fragment) (sequence partly withheld): IPKA_BOVIN - Experimental evidence at protein level: Swiss-Prot protein existence level 1. Extremely potent competitive inhibitor of cAMP-dependent protein kinase activity, this protein interacts with the catalytic subunit of the enzyme after the cAMP-induced dissociation of its regulatory chains. From Bos taurus (Bovine).
   1588..1746    +  CDS            LT_SV40 (fragment): Experimental evidence at protein level: Swiss-Prot protein existence level 1. Isoform 17kT antigen targets host RBL2 for degradation and promotes cell proliferation. Transactivates host cyclin A promoter through its J domain. From Simian virus 40 (SV40).
   1772..1893    +  polyA_signal   SV40 poly(A) signal: SV40 polyadenylation signal
   1927..2355    -  rep_origin     f1 ori (sequence partly withheld): f1 bacteriophage origin of replication; arrow indicates direction of (+) strand synthesis
   2382..2486    +  promoter       AmpR promoter: bla
   2488..2845    +  promoter       SV40 promoter: SV40 enhancer and early promoter
   2880..3674    +  CDS            NeoR/KanR: aminoglycoside phosphotransferase from Tn5; aph(3')-II (or nptII); confers resistance to neomycin, kanamycin, and G418 (Geneticin®)
   3695..3847    +  CDS            ble (fragment): BLE_KLEPN - Experimental evidence at protein level: Swiss-Prot protein existence level 1. Binding protein with a strong affinity to the bleomycin family of antibiotics. Binds to CL990; an antimitotic-antibiotic compound. From Klebsiella pneumoniae.
   3906..3953    +  polyA_signal   HSV TK poly(A) signal: herpes simplex virus thymidine kinase polyadenylation signal (Cole and Stacy, 1985)
   4044..4060    -  polyA_signal   bGH poly(A) signal (fragment): bovine growth hormone polyadenylation signal
   4282..4870    +  rep_origin     ori: high-copy-number ColE1/pMB1/pBR322/pUC origin of replication
>Addgene plasmid #118301 | GFP-PKI nls | addgene full sequence | sequence record 227476 | Addgene NGS Result
TGCTCACATGTTCTTTCCTGCGTTATCCCCTGATTCTGTGGATAACCGTATTACCGCCATGCATTAGTTA
TTAATAGTAATCAATTACGGGGTCATTAGTTCATAGCCCATATATGGAGTTCCGCGTTACATAACTTACG
GTAAATGGCCCGCCTGGCTGACCGCCCAACGACCCCCGCCCATTGACGTCAATAATGACGTATGTTCCCA
TAGTAACGCCAATAGGGACTTTCCATTGACGTCAATGGGTGGAGTATTTACGGTAAACTGCCCACTTGGC
AGTACATCAAGTGTATCATATGCCAAGTACGCCCCCTATTGACGTCAATGACGGTAAATGGCCCGCCTGG
CATTATGCCCAGTACATGACCTTATGGGACTTTCCTACTTGGCAGTACATCTACGTATTAGTCATCGCTA
TTACCATGGTGATGCGGTTTTGGCAGTACATCAATGGGCGTGGATAGCGGTTTGACTCACGGGGATTTCC
AAGTCTCCACCCCATTGACGTCAATGGGAGTTTGTTTTGGCACCAAAATCAACGGGACTTTCCAAAATGT
CGTAACAACTCCGCCCCATTGACGCAAATGGGCGGTAGGCGTGTACGGTGGGAGGTCTATATAAGCAGAG
CTGGTTTAGTGAACCGTCAGATCCGCTAGCGCTACCGGTCGCCACCATGGTGAGCAAGGGCGAGGAGCTG
TTCACCGGGGTGGTGCCCATCCTGGTCGAGCTGGACGGCGACGTAAACGGCCACAAGTTCAGCGTGTCCG
GCGAGGGCGAGGGCGATGCCACCTACGGCAAGCTGACCCTGAAGTTCATCTGCACCACCGGCAAGCTGCC
CGTGCCCTGGCCCACCCTCGTGACCACCCTGACCTACGGCGTGCAGTGCTTCAGCCGCTACCCCGACCAC
ATGAAGCAGCACGACTTCTTCAAGTCCGCCATGCCCGAAGGCTACGTCCAGGAGCGCACCATCTTCTTCA
AGGACGACGGCAACTACAAGACCCGCGCCGAGGTGAAGTTCGAGGGCGACACCCTGGTGAACCGCATCGA
GCTGAAGGGCATCGACTTCAAGGAGGACGGCAACATCCTGGGGCACAAGCTGGAGTACAACTACAACAGC
CACAACGTCTATATCATGGCCGACAAGCAGAAGAACGGCATCAAGGTGAACTTCAAGATCCGCCACAACA
TCGAGGACGGCAGCGTGCAGCTCGCCGACCACTACCAGCAGAACACCCCCATCGGCGACGGCCCCGTGCT
GCTGCCCGACAACCACTACCTGAGCACCCAGTCCGCCCTGAGCAAAGACCCCAACGAGAAGCGCGATCAC
ATGGTCCTGCTGGAGTTCGTGACCGCCGCCGGGATCACTCTCGGCATGGACGAGCTGTACAAGTCCGGAC
TCAGATCTCGAGAGATGGACTACAAGGACGACGATGACAAGGACTACAAGGACGACGATGACAAGAATTC
TACTGATGTGGAA
[60 nt withheld, positions 1484-1543]
ATCTTGGTTTCCTCTGCAAGTGGCAACAGCAATGAACCTAAGAAGAAACGCAAGGTCGGTACCGGAGGAG
GTGAAGCACCCAAGAAAAAGCGAAAAGTAGGATCCACCGGATCTAGATAACTGATCATAATCAGCCATAC
CACATTTGTAGAGGTTTTACTTGCTTTAAAAAACCTCCCACACCTCCCCCTGAACCTGAAACATAAAATG
AATGCAATTGTTGTTGTTAACTTGTTTATTGCAGCTTATAATGGTTACAAATAAAGCAATAGCATCACAA
ATTTCACAAATAAAGCATTTTTTTCACTGCATTCTAGTTGTGGTTTGTCCAAACTCATCAATGTATCTTA
ACGCGTAAATTGTAAGCGTTAATATTTTGTTAAAATTCGCGTTAAATTTTTGTTAAATCAGCTCATTTTT
TAACCAATAGGCCGAAATCGGCAAAATCCCTTATAAATCAAAAGAATAGACCGAGATAGGGT
[37 nt withheld, positions 2026-2062]
AAAGAACGTGGACTCCAACGTCAAAGG
[49 nt withheld, positions 2090-2138]
T
[91 nt withheld, positions 2140-2230]
G
[124 nt withheld, positions 2232-2355]
CAGGTGGCACTTTTCGGGGAAATGTGCGCGGAACCCCTATTTGTTTATTTTTCTAAATACATTCAAATAT
GTATCCGCTCATGAGACAATAACCCTGATAAATGCTTCAATAATATTGAAAAAGGAAGAGTCCTGAGGCG
GAAAGAACCAGCTGTGGAATGTGTGTCAGTTAGGGTGTGGAAAGTCCCCAGGCTCCCCAGCAGGCAGAAG
TATGCAAAGCATGCATCTCAATTAGTCAGCAACCAGGTGTGGAAAGTCCCCAGGCTCCCCAGCAGGCAGA
AGTATGCAAAGCATGCATCTCAATTAGTCAGCAACCATAGTCCCGCCCCTAACTCCGCCCATCCCGCCCC
TAACTCCGCCCAGTTCCGCCCATTCTCCGCCCCATGGCTGACTAATTTTTTTTATTTATGCAGAGGCCGA
GGCCGCCTCGGCCTCTGAGCTATTCCAGAAGTAGTGAGGAGGCTTTTTTGGAGGCCTAGGCTTTTGCAAA
GATCGATCAAGAGACAGGATGAGGATCGTTTCGCATGATTGAACAAGATGGATTGCACGCAGGTTCTCCG
GCCGCTTGGGTGGAGAGGCTATTCGGCTATGACTGGGCACAACAGACAATCGGCTGCTCTGATGCCGCCG
TGTTCCGGCTGTCAGCGCAGGGGCGCCCGGTTCTTTTTGTCAAGACCGACCTGTCCGGTGCCCTGAATGA
ACTGCAAGACGAGGCAGCGCGGCTATCGTGGCTGGCCACGACGGGCGTTCCTTGCGCAGCTGTGCTCGAC
GTTGTCACTGAAGCGGGAAGGGACTGGCTGCTATTGGGCGAAGTGCCGGGGCAGGATCTCCTGTCATCTC
ACCTTGCTCCTGCCGAGAAAGTATCCATCATGGCTGATGCAATGCGGCGGCTGCATACGCTTGATCCGGC
TACCTGCCCATTCGACCACCAAGCGAAACATCGCATCGAGCGAGCACGTACTCGGATGGAAGCCGGTCTT
GTCGATCAGGATGATCTGGACGAAGAGCATCAGGGGCTCGCGCCAGCCGAACTGTTCGCCAGGCTCAAGG
CGAGCATGCCCGACGGCGAGGATCTCGTCGTGACCCATGGCGATGCCTGCTTGCCGAATATCATGGTGGA
AAATGGCCGCTTTTCTGGATTCATCGACTGTGGCCGGCTGGGTGTGGCGGACCGCTATCAGGACATAGCG
TTGGCTACCCGTGATATTGCTGAAGAGCTTGGCGGCGAATGGGCTGACCGCTTCCTCGTGCTTTACGGTA
TCGCCGCTCCCGATTCGCAGCGCATCGCCTTCTATCGCCTTCTTGACGAGTTCTTCTGAGCGGGACTCTG
GGGTTCGAAATGACCGACCAAGCGACGCCCAACCTGCCATCACGAGATTTCGATTCCACCGCCGCCTTCT
ATGAAAGGTTGGGCTTCGGAATCGTTTTCCGGGACGCCGGCTGGATGATCCTCCAGCGCGGGGATCTCAT
GCTGGAGTTCTTCGCCCACCCTAGGGGGAGGCTAACTGAAACACGGAAGGAGACAATACCGGAAGGAACC
CGCGCTATGACGGCAATAAAAAGACAGAATAAAACGCACGGTGTTGGGTCGTTTGTTCATAAACGCGGGG
TTCGGTCCCAGGGCTGGCACTCTGTCGATACCCCACCGAGACCCCATTGGGGCCAATACGCCCGCGTTTC
TTCCTTTTCCCCACCCCACCCCCCAAGTTCGGGTGAAGGCCCAGGGCTCGCAGCCAACGTCGGGGCGGCA
GGCCCTGCCATAGCCTCAGGTTACTCATATATACTTTAGATTGATTTAAAACTTCATTTTTAATTTAAAA
GGATCTAGGTGAAGATCCTTTTTGATAATCTCATGACCAAAATCCCTTAACGTGAGTTTTCGTTCCACTG
AGCGTCAGACCCCGTAGAAAAGATCAAAGGATCTTCTTGAGATCCTTTTTTTCTGCGCGTAATCTGCTGC
TTGCAAACAAAAAAACCACCGCTACCAGCGGTGGTTTGTTTGCCGGATCAAGAGCTACCAACTCTTTTTC
CGAAGGTAACTGGCTTCAGCAGAGCGCAGATACCAAATACTGTTCTTCTAGTGTAGCCGTAGTTAGGCCA
CCACTTCAAGAACTCTGTAGCACCGCCTACATACCTCGCTCTGCTAATCCTGTTACCAGTGGCTGCTGCC
AGTGGCGATAAGTCGTGTCTTACCGGGTTGGACTCAAGACGATAGTTACCGGATAAGGCGCAGCGGTCGG
GCTGAACGGGGGGTTCGTGCACACAGCCCAGCTTGGAGCGAACGACCTACACCGAACTGAGATACCTACA
GCGTGAGCTATGAGAAAGCGCCACGCTTCCCGAAGGGAGAAAGGCGGACAGGTATCCGGTAAGCGGCAGG
GTCGGAACAGGAGAGCGCACGAGGGAGCTTCCAGGGGGAAACGCCTGGTATCTTTATAGTCCTGTCGGGT
TTCGCCACCTCTGACTTGAGCGTCGATTTTTGTGATGCTCGTCAGGGGGGCGGAGCCTATGGAAAAACGC
CAGCAACGCGGCCTTTTTACGGTTCCTGGCCTTTTGCTGGCCTTT
