>Addgene plasmid #118301 | GFP-PKI nls | depositor partial sequence | sequence record 223435 | CMV-F sequence
TGGGGGCTATTAGCAGAGCTGGTTTAGTGACCGTCAGATCCGCTAGCGCTACCGGTCGCCACCATGGTGA
GCAAGGGCGAGGAGCTGTTCACCGGGGTGGTGCCCATCCTGGTCGAGCTGGACGGCGACGTAAACGGCCA
CAAGTTCAGCGTGTCCGGCGAGGGCGAGGGCGATGCCACCTACGGCAAGCTGACCCTGAAGTTCATCTGC
ACCACCGGCAAGCTGCCCGTGCCCTGGCCCACCCTCGTGACCACCCTGACCTACGGCGTGCAGTGCTTCA
GCCGCTACCCCGACCACATGAAGCAGCACGACTTCTTCAAGTCCGCCATGCCCGAAGGCTACGTCCAGGA
GCGCACCATCTTCTTCAAGGACGACGGCAACTACAAGACCCGCGCCGAGGTGAAGTTCGAGGGCGACACC
CTGGTGAACCGCATCGAGCTGAAGGGCATCGACTTCAAGGAGGACGGCAACATCCTGGGGCACAAGCTGG
AGTACAACTACAACAGCCACAACGTCTATATCATGGCCGACAAGCAGAAGAACGGCATCAAGGTGAACTT
CAAGATCCGCCACAACATCGAGGACGGCAGCGTGCAGCTCGCCGACCACTACCAGCAGAACACCCCCATC
GGCGACGGCCCCGTGCTGCTGCCCGACAACCACTACCTGAGCACCCAGTCCGCCCTGAGCAAAGACCCCA
ACGAGAAGCGCGATCACATGGTCCTGCTGGAGTTCGTGACCGCCGCCGGGATCACTCTCGGCATGGACGA
GCTGTACAAGTCCGGACTCAGATCTCGAGAGATGGACTACAAGGACGACGATGACAAGGACTACAAGGAC
GACGATGACAAGAATTCTACTGATGTGGAA
[60 nt withheld, positions 871-930]
ATCTTGGTTTCCTCTGCAAGTGGCAACAGCAATGAACCTAAGAAGAAACGCAAGGTCGGTACCGGAGGAG
GTGAAGCACCCAAGAAAAAGCGAAAAGTAGGATCCACCGGATCTAGATACTGATCATATCAGCATACACA
TTTGTAGAGTTTACTGCTTTAAAACTCCCACACTCCCCCTGACCTGAACCATAAATGATGCATTGGTGTG
TTACTTGATAATGCCAGCTTATAATGGCTTACA
